>Addgene plasmid #195936 | L1P59 | addgene full sequence | sequence record 386331 | Addgene NGS Result
GTATGTTCAATTAGCTTTTCAATTATGAATATATATATCAATTATTGGTCGCCCTTGGCTTGTGGACAAT
GCGCTACGCGCACCGGCTCCGCCCGTGGACAACCGCAAGCGGTTGCCCACCGTCGAGCGCCTTTGCCCAC
AACCCGGCGGCCGGCCGCAACAGATCGTTTTATAAATTTTTTTTTTTGAAAAAGAAAAAGCCCGAAAGGC
GGCAACCTCTCGGGCTTCTGGATTTCCGATCCCCGGAATTAGATCTTGGCAGGATATATTGTGGTGTAAC
GTTATCGATCTGGATTTTAGTACTGGATTTTGGTTTTAGGAATTAGAAATTTTATTGATAGAAGTATTTT
ACAAATACAAATACATACTAAGGGTTTCTTATATGCTCAACACATGAGCGAAACCCTATAAGAACCCTAA
TTTCCCTTATCGGGAAACTACTCACACATTATTTATGGAGAAAATAGAGAGAGATAGATTTGTAGAGAGA
GACTGGTGATTTCAGCGTACCGAATTAATTCCTGAATCACTGCGACCGGCCCTCCCGCGACCCAGCCGAG
CGAGCTTAGCGAACTGTGGACGAGAACTGTGCCACCAAGCGTAAGGCCGTTCTCTCGCATTTGCCTTGCT
AGGCTCGCGCGAGTTGCTGGCTGAGGCGTTCTCGAAATCAGCTCTTGTTCGGTCGGCATCTACTCTATTC
CTTTGCCCTCGGACGAGTGCTGGGGCGTCGGTTTCCACTATCGGCGAGTACTTCTACACAGCCATCGGTC
CAGACGGCCGCGCTTCTGCGGGCGATTTGTGTACGCCCGACAGTCCCGGCTCCGGATCGGACGATTGCGT
CGCATCGACCCTGCGCCCAAGCTGCATCATCGAAATTGCCGTCAACCAAGCTCTGATAGAGTTGGTCAAG
ACCAATGCGGAGCATATACGCCCGGAGCCTTGGCGATCCTGCAAGCTCCGGATGCCTCCGCTCGAAGTAG
CGCGTCTGCTGCTCCATACAAGCCAACCACGGCCTCCAGAAGAAGATGTTGGCGACCTCGTATTGGGAAT
CCCCGAACATCGCCTCGCTCCAGTCAATGACCGCTGTTATGCGGCCATTGTCCGTCAGGACATTGTTGGA
GCCGAAATCCGCGTGCACGAGGTGCCGGACTTCGGGGCAGTCCTCGGCCCAAAGCATCAGCTCATCGAGA
GCCTGCGCGACGGACGCACTGACGGTGTCGTCCATCACAGTTTGCCAGTGATACACATGGGGATCAGCAA
TCGCGCATATGAAATCACGCCATGTAGTGTATTGACCGATTCCTTGCGGTCCGAATGGGCCGAACCCGCT
CGTCTGGCTAAGATCGGCCGCAGCGATAGCATCCATAGCCTCCGCGACCGGCTGAAGAACAGCGGGCAGT
TCGGTTTCAGGCAGGTCTTGCAACGTGACACCCTGTGCACGGCGGGAGATGCAATAGGTCAGGCTCTCGC
TGAACTCCCCAATGTCAAGCACTTCCGGAATCGGGAGCGCGGCCGATGCAAAGTGCCGATAAACATAACG
ATCTTTGTAGAAACCATCGGCGCAGCTATTTACCCGCAGGACATATCCACGCCCTCCTACATCGAAGCTG
AAAGCACGAGATTCTTCGCCCTCCGAGAGCTGCATCAGGTCGGAGACGCTGTCGAACTTTTCGATCAGAA
ACTTCTCGACAGACGTCGCGGTGAGTTCAGGCTTTTTCATAGGGGGGATCAGCTTGGGCTGTCCTCTCCA
AATGAAATGAACTTCCTTATATAGAGGAAGGGTCTTGCGAAGGATAGTGGGATTGTGCGTCATCCCTTAC
GTCAGTGGAGATGTCACATCAATCCACTTGCTTTGAAGACGTGGTTGGAACGTCTTCTTTTTCCACGATG
CTCCTCGTGGGTGGGGGTCCATCTTTGGGACCACTGTCGGCAGAGGCATCTTGAATGATAGCCTTTCCTT
TATCGCAATGATGGCATTTGTAGGAGCCACCTTCCTTTTCTACTGTCCTTTCGATGAAGTGACAGATAGC
TGGGCAATGGAATCCGAGGAGGTTTCCCGAAATTACCCTTTGTTGAAAAGTCTCAATAGCCCTTTGGTCT
TCTGAGACTGTATCTTTGACATTTTTGGAGTAGGGGTACGATAACATTAACGCTTACAATTTCCATTCGC
CATTCAGGCTGCGCAACTGTTGGGAAGGGCGATCGGTGCGGGCCTCTTCGCTATTACGCCAGCTGGCGAA
AGGGGGATGTGCTGCAAGGCGATTAAGTTGGGTAACGCCAGGGTTTTCCCAGTCACGACGTTGTAAAACG
ACGGCCAGTGAATTGTAATACGACTCACTATAGGGCTTGGAGCTCAACAACAAACTTTCCATTCACCCAT
TTATGGATACACAGTCTAGCTCAACAGAGCTTTTAACCCAAATTGGTACAATAGAATACAACTTTAGATC
ATAATTCTCAAAAGAAAGAGATTCCTTAGCTATTCTATCTGCCACTCCATTTCCTTCTCGGCTTGTATGC
ACAAGCATAAAATCCTCAAACTTGCTAAGTAGATACTTTATGTCTTGGATAATTGGATTGAGACTTGACA
AGCATAACTTTCATGTAACCAAAGACACAAGTTGCTGAGAATCCACCTCAAAAATGATCTTCCTATAATT
GAATCGGGATAATGACAGCACAGCCCATCTAAGAGCCTCCACTTCTACTTCCAGCACGCTTCTTACTTTT
ACCACAGCTCTTGCACCTAACCATAACACCTTCCCTGTATGATCGCGAAGCACCCACCCTAAGCCACATT
TTAATCCTTCTGTTGGCCATGCCCCATCAAAGTTGCACTTAACCCAAGATTGTGGTGGAGCTTCCCATGT
TTCTCGTCTGTCCCGACGGTGTTGTGGTTGGTGCTTTCCTTACATTCTGAGCCTCTTTCCTTCTAATCCA
CTCATCTGCATCTTCTTGTGTCCTTACTAATACCTCATTGGTTCCAAATTCCCTCCCTTTAAGCACCAGC
TCGTTTCTGTTCTTCCACAGCCTCCCAAGTATCCAAGGGACTAAAGCCTCCACATTCTTCAGATCAGGAT
ATTCTTGTTTAAGATGTTGAACTCTATGGAGGTTTGTATGAACTGATGATCTAGGACCGGATAAGTTCCC
TTCTTCATAGCGAACTTATTCAAAGAATGTTTTGTGTATCATTCTTGTTACATTGTTATTAATGAAAAAA
TATTATTGGTCATTGGACTGAACACGAGTGTTAAATATGGACCAGGCCCCAAATAAGATCCATTGATATA
TGAATTAAATAACAAGAATAAATCGAGTCACCAAACCACTTGCCTTTTTTAACGAGACTTGTTCACCAAC
TTGATACAAAAGTCATTATCCTATGCAAATCAATAATCATACAAAAATATCCAATAACACTAAAAAATTA
AAAGAAATGGATAATTTCACAATATGTTATACGATAAAGAAGTTACTTTTCCAAGAAATTCACTGATTTT
ATAAGCCCACTTGCATTAGATAAATGGCAAAAAAAAACAAAAAGGAAAAGAAATAAAGCACGAAGAATTC
TAGAAAATACGAAATACGCTTCAATGCAGTGGGACCCACGGTTCAATTATTGCCAATTTTCAGCTCCACC
GTATATTTAAAAAATAAAACGATAATGCTAAAAAAATATAAATCGTAACGATCGTTAAATCTCAACGGCT
GGATCTTATGACGACCGTTAGAAATTGTGGTTGTCGACGAGTCAGTAATAAACGGCGTCAAAGTGGTTGC
AGCCGGCACACACGAGTCGTGTTTATCAACTCAAAGCACAAATACTTTTCCTCAACCTAAAAATAAGGCA
ATTAGCCAAAAACAACTTTGCGTGTAAACAACGCTCAATACACGTGTCATTTTATTATTAGCTATTGCTT
CACCGCCTTAGCTTTCTCGTGACCTAGTCGTCCTCGTCTTTTCTTCTTCTTCTTCTATAAAACAATACCC
AAAGAGCTCTTCTTCTTCACAATTCAGATTTCAATTTCTCAAAATCTTAAAAACTTTCTCTCAATTCTCT
CTACCGTGATCAAGGTAAATTTCTGTGTTCCTTATTCTCTCAAAATCTTCGATTTTGTTTTCGTTCGATC
CCAATTTCGTATATGTTCTTTGGTTTAGATTCTGTTAATCTTAGATCGAAGACGATTTTCTGGGTTTGAT
CGTTAGATATCATCTTAATTCTCGATTAGGGTTTCATAGATATCATCCGATTTGTTCAAATAATTTGAGT
TTTGTCGAATAATTACTCTTCGATTTGTGATTTCTATCTAGATCTGGTGTTAGTTTCTAGTTTGTGCGAT
CGAATTTGTCGATTAATCTGAGTTTTTCTGATTAACAGAATGGACACGTATGCCGGCGCTTATGATAGAC
AATCAAGAGAAAGAGAGAACTCTTCTGCCGCCTCTCCAGCTACACAGAGATCTGCCAACGAGGATAAAGC
TGCTGATTTACAAAGAGAGGTAGAGAGAGATGGGGGTAGGTTTAGATTTGTGGGTCATTTCTCTGAGGCT
CCTGGTACATCAGCCTTTGGTACTGCTGAACGGCCTGAATTTGAAAGAATATTAAATGAGTGTCGGGCCG
GTCGACTAAATATGATAATAGTTTATGATGTATCTAGGTTCAGTAGACTCAAAGTTATGGATGCAATTCC
GATCGTGAGCGAGCTACTTGCACTCGGTGTTACTATCGTAAGTACACAAGAAGGTGTATTCAGGCAGGGT
AATGTGATGGACCTTATACACCTTATTATGCGACTCGACGCTAGCCATAAAGAGTCATCACTGAAGAGTG
CTAAAATCTTGGACACCAAGAACCTGCAAAGGGAGCTTGGAGGCTATGTAGGAGGAAAAGCTCCGTATGG
TTTCGAACTCGTGAGTGAGACAAAAGAGATTACCAGAAATGGTAGGATGGTGAACGTGGTTATTAATAAG
CTAGCTCATAGCACAACCCCTCTCACAGGGCCTTTTGAGTTCGAACCTGACGTTATTAGATGGTGGTGGA
GAGAGATCAAAACTCACAAACATCTTCCATTTAAGCCAGGTAGCCAGGCTGCTATCCACCCTGGATCTAT
CACTGGGCTTTGTAAAAGGATGGATGCTGACGCAGTGCCAACTCGAGGGGAAACAATCGGTAAGAAGACT
GCATCTTCCGCTTGGGATCCCGCTACAGTTATGAGAATCCTTCGGGATCCGCGTATTGCTGGATTCGCCG
CAGAAGTCATTTATAAGAAAAAACCTGATGGTACTCCTACTACAAAAATCGAATATTGCCTGAGCTATGA
AACCGAAATTCTGACCGTGGAATATGGCAGCCTGCCGATTGGCAAAATTGTGGAAAAACGCATTGAATGC
ACCGTGTATAGCGTGGATAACAACGGCAACATTTATACCCAGCCGGTGGCGCAGTGGCATGATCGCGGCG
AACAGGAAGTGTTTGAATATTGCCTGGAAGATGGCAGCCTGATTCGCGCGACCAAAGATCATAAATTTAT
GACCGTGGATGGCCAGATGCTGCCGATTGATGAAATTTTTGAACGCGAACTGGATCTGATGCGCGTGGAT
AACCTGCCGAACACCAGCCATCATCATCATCATCATTAATAAGCTTAGAGACTCTTATCAAGAATCCCAT
CTCTTGCTTGCTTTTTTTTGTTGTCTTCCCTTTGATAGGGTTTGTTTTTCTTGTTTCAGTGACTTTCTAT
GTTAAAAGATAATGTCAGTAAAAGGATTTGGTTTTCTATTATTCTGAATCGATTACGGAAGATTCTTGCT
TAATTCCAATCTATACAAGTATCGTGAAATAATGACCGTTTATGTGATTAGGAGACGTGTTTCATTAATA
AAATATAAGATCAATACATTGTTAGTAGTGATAAACTATGTACAAATTGTATTGATTGTAAAAGAAACAC
AATAGGTTCCTTTTTTCTACAATATATTGTGACAGACTCTCTGTTTTAACGAATGAATTAAATTTGTCAA
CGAAAAAATTAAAGAATGATGTGATCACTTTGCACCTTGGTTCATCTTCAGAGGCTTCTGCATGTTCCAT
GCATTGAGGCTCTCTACGGTCACAGGTTGTGAGCCGTTGTTAAAGACAAACAAATGCGCTACCACAGAAT
CAGGGGATAACGCAGGAAAGAACATGAAGGCCTTGACAGGATATATTGGCGGGTAAACTAAGTCGCTGTA
TGTGTTTGTTTGAGATCTCATGTGAGCAAAAGGCCAGCAAAAGGCCAGGAACCGTAAAAAGGCCGCGTTG
CTGGCGTTTTTCCATAGGCTCCGCCCCCCTGACGAGCATCACAAAAATCGACGCTCAAGTCAGAGGTGGC
GAAACCCGACAGGACTATAAAGATACCAGGCGTTTCCCCCTGGAAGCTCCCTCGTGCGCTCTCCTGTTCC
GACCCTGCCGCTTACCGGATACCTGTCCGCCTTTCTCCCTTCGGGAAGCGTGGCGCTTTCTCATAGCTCA
CGCTGTAGGTATCTCAGTTCGGTGTAGGTCGTTCGCTCCAAGCTGGGCTGTGTGCACGAACCCCCCGTTC
AGCCCGACCGCTGCGCCTTATCCGGTAACTATCGTCTTGAGTCCAACCCGGTAAGACACGACTTATCGCC
ACTGGCAGCAGCCACTGGTAACAGGATTAGCAGAGCGAGGTATGTAGGCGGTGCTACAGAGTTCTTGAAG
TGGTGGCCTAACTACGGCTACACTAGAAGAACAGTATTTGGTATCTGCGCTCTGCTGAAGCCAGTTACCT
TCGGAAGAAGAGTTGGTAGCTCTTGATCCGGCAAACAAACCACCGCTGGTAGCGGTGGTTTTTTTGTTTG
CAAGCAGCAGATTACGCGCAGAAAAAAAGGATCTCAAGAAGATCCTTTGATCTTTTCTACGGGGTCTGAC
GCTCAGTGGAACGAAAACTCACGTTAAGGGATTTTGGTCATGAGATTATCAAAAAGGATCTTCACCTAGA
TCCTTTTAAATTAAAAATGAAGTTTTAAATCAATCTAAAGTACTGAGAGATCCCCTCATAATTTCCCCAA
AGCGTAACCATGTGTGAATAAATTTTGAGCTAGTAGGGTTGCAGCCACGAGTAAGTCTTCCCTTGTTATT
GTGTAGCCAGAATGCCGCAAAACTTCCATGCCTAAGCGAACTGTTGAGAGTACGTTTCGATTTCTGACTG
TGTTAGCCTGGAAGTGCTTGTCCCAACCTTGTTTCTGAGCATGAACGCCCGCAAGCCAACATGTTAGTTG
AAGCATCAGGGCGATTAGCAGCATGATATCAAAACGCTCTGAGCTGCTCGTTCGGCTATGGCGTAGGCCT
AGTCCGTAGGCAGGACTTTTCAAGTCTCGGAAGGTTTCTTCAATCTGCATTCGCTTCGAATAGATATTAA
CAAGTTGTTTGGGTGTTCGAATTTCAACAGGTAAGTTAGTTGCTAGAACCCATGGCTCCTTTGCCGACGC
TGAGTAGATTTTAGGTGACGGGTGGTGACAATGAGTCCGTGTCGAGCGCTGATTTTTTCGGCCTTTAGAG
CGAGATTTATACAATAGAATTTGGCATGAGATTGGATTGCTTTTAGTCAGCCTCTTATAGCCTAAAGTCT
TTGAGTGACTAGATGACATATCATGTAAGTTGCTGATAGGTTTCCAGTTTTCCGCTCCTAGGTCTGCATA
TTGTACTTTTCCTCTTACTCGACTTAACCAGTACCAACCCAGCTTCTCAACGGATTTATACCATGGCACT
TTAAAGCCAGCATCACTGACAATGAGCGGTGTGGTGTTACTCGGTAGAATGCTCGCAAGGTCGGCTAGAA
ATTGGTCATGAGCTTTCTTTGAACATTGCTCTGAAAGCGGGAACGCTTTCTCATAAAGAGTAACAGAACG
ACCGTGTAGTGCGACTGAAGCTCGCAATACCATAAGTCGTTTTTGCTCACGAATATCAGACCAGTCAACA
AGTACAATGGGCATCGTATTGCCCGAACAGATAAAGCTAGCATGCCAACGGTATACAGCGAGTCGCTCTT
TGTGGAGGTGACGATTACCTAACAATCGGTCGATTCGTTTGATGTTATGTTTTGTTCTCGCTTTGGTTGG
CAGGTTACGGCCAAGTTCGGTAAGAGTGAGAGTTTTACAGTCAAGTAATGCGTGGCAAGCCAACGTTAAG
CTGTTGAGTCGTTTTAAGTGTAATTCGGGGCAGAATTGGTAAAGAGAGTCGTGTAAAATATCGAGTTCGC
ACATCTTGTTGTCTGATTATTGATTTTTCGCGAAACCATTTGATCATATGACAAGATGTGTATCCACCTT
AACTTAATGATTTTTACCAAAATCATTAGGGGATTCATCAGTCTAAAGTATATATGTGTAACATTGGTCT
AGTGATTAGAAAAACTCATCGAGCATCAAATGAAACTGCAATTTATTCATATCAGGATTATCAATACCAT
ATTTTTGAAAAAGCCGTTTCTGTAATGAAGGAGAAAACTCACCGAGGCAGTTCCATAGGATGGCAAGATC
CTGGTATCGGTCTGCGATTCCGACTCGTCCAACATCAATACAACCTATTAATTTCCCCTCGTCAAAAATA
AGGTTATCAAGTGAGAAATCACCATGAGTGACGACTGAATCCGGTGAGAATGGCAAAAGTTTATGCATTT
CTTTCCAGACTTGTTCAACAGGCCAGCCATTACGCTCGTCATCAAAATCACTCGCATCAACCAAACCGTT
ATTCATTCGTGATTGCGCCTGAGCGAGACGAAATACGCGATCGCTGTTAAAAGGACAATTACAAACAGGA
ATCGAATGCAACCGGCGCAGGAACACTGCCAGCGCATCAACAATATTTTCACCTGAATCAGGATATTCTT
CTAATACCTGGAATGCTGTTTTCCCTGGGATCGCAGTGGTGAGTAACCATGCATCATCAGGAGTACGGAT
AAAATGCTTGATGGTCGGAAGAGGCATAAATTCCGTCAGCCAGTTTAGTCTGACCATCTCATCTGTAACA
TCATTGGCAACGCTACCTTTGCCATGTTTCAGAAACAACTCTGGCGCATCGGGCTTCCCATACAATCGGT
AGATTGTCGCACCTGATTGCCCGACATTATCGCGAGCCCATTTATACCCATATAAATCAGCATCCATGTT
GGAATTTAATCGCGGCCTTGAGCAAGACGTTTCCCGTTGAATATGGCTCATAACACCCCTTGTATTACTG
TTTATGTAAGCAGACAGTTTTATTGTTCATGATGATATATTTTTATCTTGTGCAATGTAACATCAGAGAT
TTTGAGACACAACGTGGCTTTGTTGAATAAATCGAACTTTTGCTGAGTTGAAGGATCAGATCACGCATCT
TCCCGACAACGCAGACCGTTCCGTGGCAAAGCAAAAGTTCAAAATCACCAACTGGTCCACCTACAACAAA
GCTCTCATCAACCGTGGCTCCCTCACTTTCTGGCTGGATGATGGGGCGATTCAGGCGATCCCCATCCAAC
AGCCCGCCGTCGAGCGGGCTTTTTTATCCCCGGAAGCCTGTGGATAGAGGGTAGTTATCCACGTGAAACC
GCTAATGCCCCGCAAAGCCTTGATTCACGGGGCTTTCCGGCCCGCTCCAAAAACTATCCACGTGAAATCG
CTAATCAGGGTACGTGAAATCGCTAATCGGAGTACGTGAAATCGCTAATAAGGTCACGTGAAATCGCTAA
TCAAAAAGGCACGTGAGAACGCTAATAGCCCTTTCAGATCAACAGCTTGCAAACACCCCTCGCTCCGGCA
AGTAGTTACAGCAAGTA
Features (pLannotate 1.2.2; 17 found; start..end, strand, type, name):
    257..279     +  misc_feature   LB T-DNA repeat: left border repeat from nopaline C58 T-DNA (truncated)
    287..463     -  polyA_signal   CaMV poly(A) signal: cauliflower mosaic virus polyadenylation signal
    513..677     -  CDS            yokD (fragment): YOKD_BACSU - Experimental evidence at protein level: Swiss-Prot protein existence level 1. May contribute to antibiotic resistance. From Bacillus subtilis (strain 168).
    698..1720    -  CDS            hph: KHYB_ECOLX - Experimental evidence at protein level: Swiss-Prot protein existence level 1. The aminoglycoside phosphotransferases achieve inactivation of their antibiotic substrates by phosphorylation. Only phosphorylates hygromycin and closely related compounds such as demethyl analogs and destomycin. From Escherichia coli.
   1740..2085    -  promoter       CaMV 35S promoter: strong constitutive promoter from cauliflower mosaic virus
   1742..1788    -  promoter       minimal CaMV 35S promoter: minimal 35S promoter from cauliflower mosaic virus
   2166..2323    -  CDS            lacZα (fragment): LacZα fragment of β-galactosidase; lacZ fragment
   2326..2344    +  promoter       T7 promoter: promoter for bacteriophage T7 RNA polymerase
   5301..5615    +  CDS            dnaE-N (fragment): DPO3A_SYNY3 - Experimental evidence at protein level: Swiss-Prot protein existence level 1. DNA polymerase III is a complex, multichain enzyme responsible for most of the replicative synthesis in bacteria. This DNA polymerase also exhibits 3' to 5' exonuclease activity. The alpha chain is the DNA polymerase (By similarity). From Synechocystis sp. (strain PCC 6803 / Kazusa).
   5619..5636    +  CDS            capTEV™ (fragment): composite tag for in vivo biotinylation, TEV protease cleavage, and 6xHis tagging
   6048..6206    -  CDS            CWINV2 (fragment): INV2_ARATH - Also known as BFRUCT2. Experimental evidence at transcript level: Swiss-Prot protein existence level 2. From Arabidopsis thaliana (Mouse-ear cress).
   6194..6218    +  misc_feature   RB T-DNA repeat: right border repeat from nopaline C58 T-DNA
   6309..6897    -  rep_origin     ori: high-copy-number ColE1/pMB1/pBR322/pUC origin of replication
   8256..8325    +  ncRNA          RNA-OUT: Accession: RF00240 - RNA-OUT
   8406..9221    -  CDS            KanR: aminoglycoside phosphotransferase; aph(3')-Ia; confers resistance to kanamycin in bacteria or G418 (Geneticin®) in eukaryotes
   9406..9507    +  CDS            TRA2_ECOLX (fragment): Protein predicted: Swiss-Prot protein existence level 4. Required for transposition of transposon Tn903. From Escherichia coli.
   9512..130     +  rep_origin     pSa ori (across the origin): origin of replication from bacterial plasmid pSa
