[The description below was written by a language model from this plasmid's Addgene catalogue record and pLannotate feature annotations shown in this document.]
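Description:
L1P59 is a plant expression binary vector built on the pGII-L1-Rep backbone, a pGreenII-style "Level 1" plasmid from a modular toolkit for integrase-based recording of gene expression during plant development. It is maintained in E. coli at high copy through a ColE1/pUC-type origin and selected with kanamycin (aph(3')-Ia). It also carries the pSa origin, which in pGreen-type vectors supports replication in Agrobacterium when helper replication functions are supplied. The depositor notes that an IS4 transposon has inserted into the backbone and considers it functionally irrelevant. This probably accounts for the sequenced plasmid (about 9.8 kb) being larger than the sum of the listed backbone and insert sizes, and for the unannotated stretch between the ColE1 origin and KanR.

Between the nopaline-type left and right T-DNA border repeats lie two plant units. Next to the left border, on the reverse strand, a CaMV 35S promoter drives the hygromycin phosphotransferase gene (hph) with a CaMV polyadenylation signal, allowing hygromycin selection of transformed plants. The payload is the synthetic cassette p35S-PI-t35S, described as a PhiC31 integrase–intein fusion using the DnaE intein of Nostoc punctiforme (Npu), expressed from the 35S promoter and ended by the 35S terminator. The automated annotation leaves most of this region unlabelled. It does detect a DnaE N-intein-like segment followed by a short His-tag-like fragment near the 3′ end of the cassette, consistent with an integrase portion fused upstream of the N-terminal split-intein half, though the record does not say which part of PhiC31 is encoded. Such a design would allow a functional serine integrase to be reconstituted by protein trans-splicing with a complementary partner construct. The short yokD, CWINV2 and lacZα hits appear to be backbone remnants or spurious matches.
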