Addgene plasmid #195936: L1P59
Purpose: Level 1 PhiC31-intein(DnaE-Npu) cassette : p35S-PI-t35S
Depositing lab: Jennifer Nemhauser. Depositing organization: University of Washington. Publication: An integrase toolbox to record gene-expression during plant development. Guiziou S, Maranas CJ, Chu JC, Nemhauser JL. Nat Commun. 2023 Apr 3;14(1):1844. doi: 10.1038/s41467-023-37607-5. PubMed 37012288.
Backbone
  Vector backbone: pGII-L1-Rep
  Backbone size w/o insert (bp): 4708
  Vector type: Plant Expression
  Selectable markers: Hygromycin
Growth in bacteria
  Bacterial resistance: Kanamycin, 50 μg/mL
  Growth temperature: 37°C
  Growth strain: DH5alpha
  Copy number: High Copy
Gene/Insert
  Gene/Insert name: p35S-PI-t35S
  Species: Synthetic
  Insert size (bp): 3802
  Cloning method: Restriction Enzyme; 5′ cloning site Unknown (unknown if destroyed)
Terms and licenses: Academic/Nonprofit Terms; Industry Terms: Not Available to Industry
Depositor comments: IS4 Transposon present in plasmid backbone. This is a known insertion and is not of any functional concern.
How to cite: L1P59 was a gift from Jennifer Nemhauser (Addgene plasmid # 195936 ; http://n2t.net/addgene:195936 ; RRID:Addgene_195936)
